Addgene plasmid #42227: PSD95-TS:YSOG2
Depositing lab: Roger Tsien. Publication: Fluorescent and photo-oxidizing TimeSTAMP tags track protein fates in light and electron microscopy. Butko MT, Yang J, Geng Y, Kim HJ, Jeon NL, Shu X, Mackey MR, Ellisman MH, Tsien RY, Lin MZ. Nat Neurosci. 2012 Nov;15(12):1742-51. doi: 10.1038/nn.3246. Epub 2012 Oct 28. PubMed 23103964.
Backbone
  Vector backbone: pCAGGS
  Total vector size (bp): 10289
  Vector type: Mammalian Expression
Growth in bacteria
  Bacterial resistance: Ampicillin, 100 μg/mL
  Growth temperature: 37°C
  Growth strain: DH5alpha
  Copy number: High Copy
Gene/Insert
  Gene/Insert name: PSD95
  Tag / fusion protein: TS:YSOG2 (C terminal on insert)
Terms and licenses: Academic/Nonprofit Terms; Industry Terms: Not Available to Industry
Depositor comments: The S->T point mutation found in the Addgene QC sequence does not affect the plasmid function.
How to cite: PSD95-TS:YSOG2 was a gift from Roger Tsien (Addgene plasmid # 42227 ; http://n2t.net/addgene:42227 ; RRID:Addgene_42227)
