[The description below was written by a language model from this plasmid's Addgene catalogue record and pLannotate feature annotations shown in this document.]
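Description:
PSD95-TS:YSOG2 is a 10,289 bp mammalian expression plasmid built on the pCAGGS backbone. It is propagated in E. coli as a high-copy plasmid through a ColE1/pUC-type origin and is selected with ampicillin via the β-lactamase gene. Expression is driven by the composite CAG arrangement: the CMV immediate-early enhancer, the chicken β-actin promoter and a chimeric β-actin/β-globin intron, with a rabbit β-globin polyadenylation signal downstream. The backbone also carries an SV40 origin and poly(A) signal, along with remnants of lac regulatory sequence.

The payload is a single open reading frame encoding the postsynaptic scaffolding protein PSD95. The annotation matches it to mouse Dlg4, although the catalogue entry does not state a species. PSD95 is fused at its C terminus to the TS:YSOG2 TimeSTAMP tag. In the feature table the tag reads as an N-terminal Venus fragment, a short T7 epitope fragment, a segment of the hepatitis C virus polyprotein, a C-terminal Venus fragment and then miniSOG. The automated annotation labels the HCV segment by its polyprotein entry. In the TimeSTAMP design this segment is understood to be the viral protease domain, which excises itself by default and so keeps the split Venus halves apart. Adding an HCV protease inhibitor preserves the intact tag on protein copies made from that point on, so only newly synthesised PSD95 becomes yellow fluorescent. MiniSOG is a flavin-binding protein that generates singlet oxygen, allowing photo-oxidation to produce contrast for electron microscopy.

According to the associated publication title, the construct is intended for tracking protein fates by light and electron microscopy. The depositor notes that a serine-to-threonine change seen in the quality-control sequence does not affect function.
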