Features (pLannotate 1.2.2; 21 found; start..end, strand, type, name):
      4..383     +  enhancer       CMV enhancer: human cytomegalovirus immediate early enhancer
    386..661     +  promoter       chicken β-actin promoter: No description available
    662..1670    +  intron         chimeric intron: chimera between introns from chicken β-actin and rabbit β-globin
   1761..3923    +  CDS            Dlg4: DLG4_MOUSE - Also known as Dlgh4, Psd95. Experimental evidence at protein level: Swiss-Prot protein existence level 1. Postsynaptic scaffolding protein that plays a critical role in synaptogenesis and synaptic plasticity by providing a platform for the postsynaptic clustering of crucial synaptic proteins (PubMed:15358775, PubMed:9853749). Interacts with the cytoplasmic tail of NMDA receptor subunits and shaker-type potassium channels. Required for synaptic plasticity associated with NMDA receptor signaling. Overexpression or depletion of DLG4 changes the ratio of excitatory to inhibitory synap
   3936..4400    +  CDS            VN155(I152L): improved N-terminal fragment of mVenus for use in bimolecular fluorescence complementation (BiFC) (Kodama and Hu, 2010)
   4425..4456    +  CDS            T7 tag (gene 10 leader) (fragment): leader peptide from bacteriophage T7 gene 10 promotes efficient translation in E. coli
   4599..5177    +  CDS            POLG_HCV77 (fragment): Experimental evidence at protein level: Swiss-Prot protein existence level 1. [RNA-directed RNA polymerase]: RNA-dependent RNA polymerase that performs primer-template recognition and RNA synthesis during viral replication. From Hepatitis C virus genotype 1a (isolate H77) (HCV).
   5298..5543    +  CDS            VC155: C-terminal fragment of mVenus for use in bimolecular fluorescence complementation (BiFC) (Kodama and Hu, 2010)
   5574..5891    +  CDS            miniSOG: miniSOG is a basic (constitutively fluorescent) cyan fluorescent protein published in 2011, derived from Arabidopsis thaliana. It requires the cofactor flavin for fluorescence.
   7378..7433    +  polyA_signal   β-globin poly(A) signal: rabbit β-globin polyadenylation signal (Gil and Proudfoot, 1987)
   7816..7832    -  protein_bind   lac operator: The lac repressor binds to the lac operator to inhibit transcription in E. coli. This inhibition can be relieved by adding lactose or isopropyl-β-D-thiogalactopyranoside (IPTG). lac repressor encoded by lacI
   7840..7870    -  promoter       lac promoter: promoter for the E. coli lac operon
   7885..7906    -  protein_bind   CAP binding site: CAP binding activates transcription in the presence of cAMP. E. coli catabolite activator protein
   7919..7958    -  CDS            lacI (fragment): lac repressor; lacI; The lac repressor binds to the lac operator to inhibit transcription in E. coli. This inhibition can be relieved by adding lactose or isopropyl-β-D-thiogalactopyranoside (IPTG).
   7965..7987    +  promoter       SV40 promoter (fragment): SV40 enhancer and early promoter
   8011..8146    +  rep_origin     SV40 ori: SV40 origin of replication
   8166..8300    +  polyA_signal   SV40 poly(A) signal: SV40 polyadenylation signal
   8302..8356    -  CDS            lacI (fragment): lac repressor; lacI; The lac repressor binds to the lac operator to inhibit transcription in E. coli. This inhibition can be relieved by adding lactose or isopropyl-β-D-thiogalactopyranoside (IPTG).
   8539..9127    -  rep_origin     ori: high-copy-number ColE1/pMB1/pBR322/pUC origin of replication
   9298..10158   -  CDS            AmpR: β-lactamase; bla; confers resistance to ampicillin, carbenicillin, and related antibiotics
  10159..10263   -  promoter       AmpR promoter: bla
>Addgene plasmid #42227 | PSD95-TS:YSOG2 | depositor full sequence | sequence record 57027 | PSD95-TS:YSOG2 sequence 10289 bps
GTCGACATTGATTATTGACTAGTTATTAATAGTAATCAATTACGGGGTCATTAGTTCATAGCCCATATAT
GGAGTTCCGCGTTACATAACTTACGGTAAATGGCCCGCCTGGCTGACCGCCCAACGACCCCCGCCCATTG
ACGTCAATAATGACGTATGTTCCCATAGTAACGCCAATAGGGACTTTCCATTGACGTCAATGGGTGGACT
ATTTACGGTAAACTGCCCACTTGGCAGTACATCAAGTGTATCATATGCCAAGTACGCCCCCTATTGACGT
CAATGACGGTAAATGGCCCGCCTGGCATTATGCCCAGTACATGACCTTATGGGACTTTCCTACTTGGCAG
TACATCTACGTATTAGTCATCGCTATTACCATGGGTCGAGGTGAGCCCCACGTTCTGCTTCACTCTCCCC
ATCTCCCCCCCCTCCCCACCCCCAATTTTGTATTTATTTATTTTTTAATTATTTTGTGCAGCGATGGGGG
CGGGGGGGGGGGGGGCGCGCGCCAGGCGGGGCGGGGCGGGGGCGAGGGCGGGGCGGGGCGAGGCGGAGAG
GTGCGGCGGCAGCCAATCAGAGCGGCGCGCTCCGAAAGTTTCCTTTTATGGCGAGGCGGCGGCGGCGGCG
GCCCTATAAAAAGCGAAGCGCGCGGCGGGCGGGAGTCGCTGCGTTGCCTTCGCCCCGTGCCCCGCTCCGC
GCCGCCTCGCGCCGCCCGCCCCGGCTCTGACTGACCGCGTTACTCCCACAGGTGAGCGGGCGGGACGGCC
CTTCTCCTCCGGGCTGTAATTAGCGCTTGGTTTAATGACGGCTCGTTTCTTTTCTGTGGCTGCGTGAAAG
CCTTAAAGGGCTCCGGGAGGGCCCTTTGTGCGGGGGGGAGCGGCTCGGGGGGTGCGTGCGTGTGTGTGTG
CGTGGGGAGCGCCGCGTGCGGCCCGCGCTGCCCGGCGGCTGTGAGCGCTGCGGGCGCGGCGCGGGGCTTT
GTGCGCTCCGCGTGTGCGCGAGGGGAGCGCGGCCGGGGGCGGTGCCCCGCGGTGCGGGGGGGCTGCGAGG
GGAACAAAGGCTGCGTGCGGGGTGTGTGCGTGGGGGGGTGAGCAGGGGGTGTGGGCGCGGCGGTCGGGCT
GTAACCCCCCCCTGCACCCCCCTCCCCGAGTTGCTGAGCACGGCCCGGCTTCGGGTGCGGGGCTCCGTGC
GGGGCGTGGCGCGGGGCTCGCCGTGCCGGGCGGGGGGTGGCGGCAGGTGGGGGTGCCGGGCGGGGCGGGG
CCGCCTCGGGCCGGGGAGGGCTCGGGGGAGGGGCGCGGCGGCCCCGGAGCGCCGGCGGCTGTCGAGGCGC
GGCGAGCCGCAGCCATTGCCTTTTATGGTAATCGTGCGAGAGGGCGCAGGGACTTCCTTTGTCCCAAATC
TGGCGGAGCCGAAATCTGGGAGGCGCCGCCGCACCCCCTCTAGCGGGCGCGGGCGAAGCGGTGCGGCGCC
GGCAGGAAGGAAATGGGCGGGGAGGGCCTTCGTGCGTCGCCGCGCCGCCGTCCCCTTCTCCATCTCCAGC
CTCGGGGCTGCCGCAGGGGGACGGCTGCCTTCGGGGGGGACGGGGCAGGGCGGGGTTCGGCTTCTGGCGT
GTGACCGGCGGCTCTAGAGCCTCTGCTAACCATGTTCATGCCTTCTTCTTTTTCCTACAGCTCCTGGGCA
ACGTGCTGGTTGTTGTGCTGTCTCATCATTTTGGCAAAGAATTCCGGACTCTAGCCTAGGCCGCGGCCAG
GCCCCCCAACATGGACTGTCTCTGTATAGTGACAACCAAGAAATACCGCTACCAAGATGAAGACACGCCC
CCTCTGGAACACAGCCCGGCCCACCTCCCCAACCAGGCCAATTCTCCCCCTGTGATTGTCAACACGGACA
CCCTAGAAGCCCCAGGATATGTGAACGGAACAGAGGGGGAGATGGAGTATGAGGAGATCACATTGGAAAG
GGGTAACTCAGGTCTGGGCTTCAGCATCGCAGGTGGCACCGACAACCCACACATCGGTGACGACCCATCC
ATCTTTATCACCAAGATCATTCCTGGTGGGGCTGCAGCCCAGGATGGCCGCCTCAGGGTCAACGACAGCA
TCCTGTTTGTCAATGAAGTGGATGTCCGGGAGGTGACCCATTCAGCTGCAGTGGAGGCCCTCAAAGAGGC
GGGTTCCATCGTTCGCCTCTACGTCATGCGCCGGAAACCCCCAGCTGAGAAGATCATAGAGATCAAGCTT
ATCAAAGGGCCTAAAGGACTTGGCTTCAGCATCGCAGGGGGCGTTGGGAACCAGCACATCCCTGGAGATA
ATAGCATCTACGTAACCAAGATCATCGAAGGAGGCGCTGCCCACAAGGATGGCAGGTTGCAGATCGGAGA
CAAGATCCTGGCGGTCAACAGTGTGGGGCTAGAGGATGTCATGCATGAGGACGCCGTGGCAGCCCTGAAG
AACACATATGACGTTGTGTACCTAAAGGTGGCCAAGCCCAGCAATGCCTACCTGAGTGACAGCTATGCTC
CCCCAGACATCACAACCTCATATTCTCAGCACCTGGACAATGAGATCAGTCATAGCAGCTACTTGGGCAC
CGACTACCCCACAGCCATGACCCCCACTTCCCCTCGGCGCTACTCCCCCGTGGCCAAGGACCTGCTAGGG
GAGGAAGATATTCCCCGGGAACCAAGGCGGATCGTGATCCATCGGGGCTCCACCGGCCTGGGCTTCAACA
TTGTGGGCGGCGAGGACGGTGAAGGCATCTTCATCTCCTTCATCCTTGCTGGGGGTCCAGCTGACCTCAG
TGGGGAGCTACGGAAGGGGGACCAGATCCTGTCGGTCAATGGTGTTGACCTCCGCAATGCCAGTCATGAA
CAGGCTGCCATTGCCCTGAAGAACGCGGGTCAGACGGTCACGATCATCGCTCAGTATAAACCAGAAGAGT
ATAGCCGATTCGAGGCCAAGATCCATGATCTTCGGGAACAGCTTATGAATAGTAGCCTGGGCTCAGGGAC
TGCATCTCTGCGAAGCAACCCCAAGCGGGGCTTCTATATCAGGGCCCTGTTTGACTACGACAAGACCAAG
GACTGCGGTTTCTTGAGCCAGGCCCTGAGCTTCCACTTTGGGGATGTGCTTCATGTAATTGACGCCAGCG
ACGAAGAGTGGTGGCAAGCGCGGCGGGTCCACTCTGACAGTGAGACCGATGACATTGGCTTCATTCCCAG
CAAACGGCGGGTCGAGCGACGAGAGTGGTCAAGGTTAAAGGCCAAGGACTGGGGCTCCAGCTCTGGATCA
CAGGGTCGAGAAGACTCGGTTCTGAGCTATGAGACGGTGACGCAGATGGAAGTGCACTACGCTCGCCCCA
TCATCATCCTTGGGCCTACCAAAGACCGTGCCAACGATGATCTTCTCTCCGAGTTCCCCGACAAGTTTGG
ATCCTGTGTCCCTCATACGACACGTCCTAAGCGGGAATATGAGATAGACGGCCGCGATTACCACTTTGTC
TCCTCCCGGGAGAAAATGGAGAAGGACATTCAGGCGCACAAGTTCATTGAGGCTGGCCAGTACAACAGCC
ACCTCTACGGGACCAGCGTCCAGTCTGTGCGAGAGGTAGCAGAGCAGGGGAAGCACTGCATCCTTGATGT
CTCAGCCAATGCCGTGCGGCGGCTGCAGGCGGCCCACCTGCACCCTATCGCCATCTTCATCCGTCCCCGC
TCCCTGGAGAATGTGCTAGAGATCAATAAGCGGATCACAGAGGAGCAAGCCCGGAAAGCCTTCGACAGGG
CCACGAAGCTGGAGCAGGAGTTCACGGAGTGCTTCTCAGCCATCGTAGAGGGCGACAGCTTTGAAGAGAT
CTATCACAAAGTGAAACGTGTCATCGAAGACCTCTCAGGCCCCTACATCTGGGTCCCAGCCCGAGAGAGA
CTGGAGCCCGGGCAGATGGTGAGCAAGGGCGAGGAGCTGTTCACCGGGGTGGTGCCCATCCTGGTCGAGC
TGGACGGCGACGTAAACGGCCACAAGTTCAGCGTGTCCGGCGAGGGCGAGGGCGATGCCACCTACGGCAA
GCTGACCCTGAAGCTGATCTGCACCACCGGCAAGCTGCCCGTGCCCTGGCCCACCCTCGTGACCACCCTG
GGCTACGGCCTGCAGTGCTTCGCCCGCTACCCCGACCACATGAAGCAGCACGACTTCTTCAAGTCCGCCA
TGCCCGAAGGCTACGTCCAGGAGCGCACCATCTTCTTCAAGGACGACGGCAACTACAAGACCCGCGCCGA
GGTGAAGTTCGAGGGCGACACCCTGGTGAACCGCATCGAGCTGAAGGGCATCGACTTCAAGGAGGACGGC
AACATCCTGGGGCACAAGCTGGAGTACAACTACAACAGCCACAACGTCTATATCACCGCCGACAAGCAGT
TCGAAACCGGGCCCATGGCCAGCATGACTGGTGGACAGCAAATGGGGTCGACGGAGGACGTGGTGTGCTG
CCACTCAATCTACGGCAAGAAGAAGGGTGATATCGACACCTACCGATACATAGGCTCTTCCGGGACAGGC
TGCGTGGTCATAGTGGGCAGGATCGTCTTGTCCGGATCCGGCACTAGTGCGCCCATCACGGCGTACGCCC
AGCAGACGAGAGGCCTCCTAGGGTGTATAATCACCAGCCTGACTGGCCGGGACAAAAACCAAGTGGAGGG
TGAGGTCCAGATCGTGTCAACTGCTACCCAAACCTTCCTGGCAACGTGCATCAATGGGGTATGCTGGGCA
GTCTACCACGGGGCCGGAACGAGGACCATCGCATCACCCAAGGGTCCTGTCATCCAGATGTATACCAATG
TGGACCAAGACCTTGTGGGCTGGCCCGCTCCTCAAGGTTCCCGCTCATTGACACCCTGTACCTGCGGCTC
CTCGGACCTTTACCTGGTCACGAGGCACGCCGATGTCATTCCCGTGCGCCGGCGAGGTGATAGCAGGGGT
AGCCTGCTTTCGCCCCGGCCCATTTCCTACTTGAAAGGCTCCTCGGGGGGTCCGCTGTTGTGCCCCGCGG
GACACGCCGTGGGCCTATTCAGGGCCGCGGTGTGCACCCGTGGAGTGGCTAAAGCGGTGGACTTTATCCC
TGTGGAGAACCTAGAGACAACCATGAGATCCCCGGTGTTCACGGACAACTCCTCTCCACCAGCAGTCACC
CTGACGCACCCAATCACCAAAATCGATGAGGACGTGGTGTGCTGCCACTCAATCTACGGCAAGAAGAAGA
CCGGTTATCCCTACGATGTGCCCGATTACGCTGGCGCGTCTGCATGCCAGAAGAACGGCATCAAGGCCAA
CTTCAAGATCCGCCACAACATCGAGGACGGCGGCGTGCAGCTCGCCGACCACTACCAGCAGAACACCCCC
ATCGGCGACGGCCCCGTGCTGCTGCCCGACAACCACTACCTGAGCTACCAGTCCAAGCTGAGCAAAGACC
CCAACGAGAAGCGCGATCACATGGTCCTGCTGGAGTTCGTGACCGCCGCCGGGATCACTCTCGGCATGGA
CGAGCTGTACAAGCGGTCCGGTGGCGGCAGTGGTGGCGGCAGCATGGAGAAAAGTTTCGTGATAACTGAT
CCACGGCTGCCAGACAATCCCATCATCTTCGCATCCGATGGCTTCCTGGAGCTGACCGAGTATTCCAGAG
AGGAGATCCTGGGCCGCAATGGCCGCTTTCTGCAGGGACCAGAGACAGACCAGGCCACAGTGCAGAAGAT
TCGCGATGCCATTAGAGATCAGCGCGAGATTACCGTGCAGCTGATAAACTACACAAAAAGCGGGAAGAAA
TTCTGGAACCTCCTGCACCTCCAGCCCATGAGGGACCAGAAGGGTGAGCTCCAGTATTTCATCGGAGTGC
AGCTGGATGGATCAGGAGGAGGCTCAGGAGGAGGAGGCGCGCCTTGATTCCTGCCCTGGCTTGGCCTGGA
CTCACCCTGCCTCCACCACCTGGGCCCTTGGTCTGGACTGAATAGCCCAAGCCCTTCGTACCCTAGCCTT
TCTTCCCACCCTTCTTATTTATTTCCTTTCTGACTGGATCGAGCCCATTGGAGGGAGGACACTCCTCTCT
GCATGTATCCCTGCACCCCAGATCAGGGCCCCCAGACCCCAGGAACCTGGGGTCTGGGGGGGAGCTGGGC
TCCTGGTTCCGAGCCCTTGCTCCTTAAGACTCCTACCCCTGCCCGCCCCCATGCACACACAGACCCACTG
GGGGCCTCTGCCCTCCCCATTTTCTCCCACACACATTCCAGAAGTCAGGGCCCCTCTCAAGGAGTACCCG
CTGTAGGGATGCAGGGCCACAGGCTTCCGCGCTCTCCCGAGGCAGGGGCTGGGGTCACCCCTGCCCCATC
ATAACTCCCCACGCCGTTTGAGTTCTCCTTTATTTTCTCCATTCTTTTCTTCTCAAAGGTGGTTTTTGGG
GGGAGAAGCAGGGGGGCTCTCCTGAGGGTCCCCCCGTCTTTCACACACCTCCCACCTTTTTTCTTTGCCG
GTTTGCATGAGTGGAAGGTCTAACTGTGGCTTTTTTTTTTTTCTGGGATTTTATTTCATTTTATTTGATT
TTATTTTTTTGGGAAAAGGGGAGGGATGGGTCTGGGGAGTGGGGAATGTGGGAGGGGGGTGGGGGGGCAA
AGGGTCAGGGGTTGGGTGTCCGGGAGCCAGGGGAGGACAGGAAATGCTGCCGCCTTCTGCAATTTATTTA
TTTTTTTCTTTTGAGAGAGTGAAAGGAAGAGACAGACACTTGAAACCCCGTGTGTGGCCTGGTTCTTTGG
GGTGAGGGAGGGAAGTGGCCTGGGATGGGTGGCTCTGAGAACTTCAGATCCTTCCTTACCTCACAGAGTA
TAGGGTGCCTAAAGGGGTCATGGGAAGGACTTACCAGACCGAGGCAGACAGAGCTGCCACCGCCGGGCCT
GGGAAGAGCCGGAGCTGGGTTAGCCCCTGGCAGACTCGCCATTGATCCCTGCAAGCTCAGTCGAGCCCTG
ACCACTCCCCCTAGCTGGCCTCATCCCTGGTGACAGCACATTCATCCCTAAAGAGAAATACAGAGGCTCC
TCGGCTTACAGTGGAGTGAAGAGGACCTATGTATAAAACTACCCAGGATGTACAAATTCAATACACCTAA
CCGGCCAAACATCAGGGCTCGGCTCCACCCATCCTTAAAGGCTCAGCACACAGGCCCGCGGTTGGGCAAA
GCCTGTTGTGTCACAAAGCACTGAACAGCTCGTGTGACGGCCTGGGAGCTGACGCTACTGCTGCTCAGCA
TCAAGTGCCACCCAATGCGGCCGCTCGACGGATCTTTTTCCCTCTGCCAAAAATTATGGGGACATCATGA
AGCCCCTTGAGCATCTGACTTCTGGCTAATAAAGGAAATTTATTTTCATTGCAATAGTGTGTTGGAATTT
TTTGTGTCTCTCACTCGGAAGGACATATGGGAGGGCAAATCATTTAAAACATCAGAATGAGTATTTGGTT
TAGAGTTTGGCAACATATGCCATATGCTGGCTGCCATGAACAAAGGTGGCTATAAAGAGGTCATCAGTAT
ATGAAACAGCCCCCTGCTGTCCATTCCTTATTCCATAGAAAAGCCTTGACTTGAGGTTAGATTTTTTTTT
ATATTTTGTTTGTGTTATTTTTTTCTTTAACATCCCTAAAATTTTCCTTACATGTTTTACTAGCCAGATT
TTTCCTCCTCTCCTGACTACTCCCAGTCATAGCTGTCCCTCTTCTCTTATGAAGATCCCTCGACCTGCAG
CCCAAGCTTGGCGTAATCATGGTCATAGCTGTTTCCTGTGTGAAATTGTTATCCGCTCACAATTCCACAC
AACATACGAGCCGGAAGCATAAAGTGTAAAGCCTGGGGTGCCTAATGAGTGAGCTAACTCACATTAATTG
CGTTGCGCTCACTGCCCGCTTTCCAGTCGGGAAACCTGTCGTGCCAGCGGATCCGCATCTCAATTAGTCA
GCAACCATAGTCCCGCCCCTAACTCCGCCCATCCCGCCCCTAACTCCGCCCAGTTCCGCCCATTCTCCGC
CCCATGGCTGACTAATTTTTTTTATTTATGCAGAGGCCGAGGCCGCCTCGGCCTCTGAGCTATTCCAGAA
GTAGTGAGGAGGCTTTTTTGGAGGCCTAGGCTTTTGCAAAAAGCTAACTTGTTTATTGCAGCTTATAATG
GTTACAAATAAAGCAATAGCATCACAAATTTCACAAATAAAGCATTTTTTTCACTGCATTCTAGTTGTGG
TTTGTCCAAACTCATCAATGTATCTTATCATGTCTGGATCCGCTGCATTAATGAATCGGCCAACGCGCGG
GGAGAGGCGGTTTGCGTATTGGGCGCTCTTCCGCTTCCTCGCTCACTGACTCGCTGCGCTCGGTCGTTCG
GCTGCGGCGAGCGGTATCAGCTCACTCAAAGGCGGTAATACGGTTATCCACAGAATCAGGGGATAACGCA
GGAAAGAACATGTGAGCAAAAGGCCAGCAAAAGGCCAGGAACCGTAAAAAGGCCGCGTTGCTGGCGTTTT
TCCATAGGCTCCGCCCCCCTGACGAGCATCACAAAAATCGACGCTCAAGTCAGAGGTGGCGAAACCCGAC
AGGACTATAAAGATACCAGGCGTTTCCCCCTGGAAGCTCCCTCGTGCGCTCTCCTGTTCCGACCCTGCCG
CTTACCGGATACCTGTCCGCCTTTCTCCCTTCGGGAAGCGTGGCGCTTTCTCAATGCTCACGCTGTAGGT
ATCTCAGTTCGGTGTAGGTCGTTCGCTCCAAGCTGGGCTGTGTGCACGAACCCCCCGTTCAGCCCGACCG
CTGCGCCTTATCCGGTAACTATCGTCTTGAGTCCAACCCGGTAAGACACGACTTATCGCCACTGGCAGCA
GCCACTGGTAACAGGATTAGCAGAGCGAGGTATGTAGGCGGTGCTACAGAGTTCTTGAAGTGGTGGCCTA
ACTACGGCTACACTAGAAGGACAGTATTTGGTATCTGCGCTCTGCTGAAGCCAGTTACCTTCGGAAAAAG
AGTTGGTAGCTCTTGATCCGGCAAACAAACCACCGCTGGTAGCGGTGGTTTTTTTGTTTGCAAGCAGCAG
ATTACGCGCAGAAAAAAAGGATCTCAAGAAGATCCTTTGATCTTTTCTACGGGGTCTGACGCTCAGTGGA
ACGAAAACTCACGTTAAGGGATTTTGGTCATGAGATTATCAAAAAGGATCTTCACCTAGATCCTTTTAAA
TTAAAAATGAAGTTTTAAATCAATCTAAAGTATATATGAGTAAACTTGGTCTGACAGTTACCAATGCTTA
ATCAGTGAGGCACCTATCTCAGCGATCTGTCTATTTCGTTCATCCATAGTTGCCTGACTCCCCGTCGTGT
AGATAACTACGATACGGGAGGGCTTACCATCTGGCCCCAGTGCTGCAATGATACCGCGAGACCCACGCTC
ACCGGCTCCAGATTTATCAGCAATAAACCAGCCAGCCGGAAGGGCCGAGCGCAGAAGTGGTCCTGCAACT
TTATCCGCCTCCATCCAGTCTATTAATTGTTGCCGGGAAGCTAGAGTAAGTAGTTCGCCAGTTAATAGTT
TGCGCAACGTTGTTGCCATTGCTACAGGCATCGTGGTGTCACGCTCGTCGTTTGGTATGGCTTCATTCAG
CTCCGGTTCCCAACGATCAAGGCGAGTTACATGATCCCCCATGTTGTGCAAAAAAGCGGTTAGCTCCTTC
GGTCCTCCGATCGTTGTCAGAAGTAAGTTGGCCGCAGTGTTATCACTCATGGTTATGGCAGCACTGCATA
ATTCTCTTACTGTCATGCCATCCGTAAGATGCTTTTCTGTGACTGGTGAGTACTCAACCAAGTCATTCTG
AGAATAGTGTATGCGGCGACCGAGTTGCTCTTGCCCGGCGTCAATACGGGATAATACCGCGCCACATAGC
AGAACTTTAAAAGTGCTCATCATTGGAAAACGTTCTTCGGGGCGAAAACTCTCAAGGATCTTACCGCTGT
TGAGATCCAGTTCGATGTAACCCACTCGTGCACCCAACTGATCTTCAGCATCTTTTACTTTCACCAGCGT
TTCTGGGTGAGCAAAAACAGGAAGGCAAAATGCCGCAAAAAAGGGAATAAGGGCGACACGGAAATGTTGA
ATACTCATACTCTTCCTTTTTCAATATTATTGAAGCATTTATCAGGGTTATTGTCTCATGAGCGGATACA
TATTTGAATGTATTTAGAAAAATAAACAAATAGGGGTTCCGCGCACATTTCCCCGAAAAGTGCCACCTG
