>Addgene plasmid #42227 | PSD95-TS:YSOG2 | addgene partial sequence | sequence record 59189 | EGFP_N
TTGCTCACCATCTGCCCGGGCTCCAGTCTCTCTCGGGCTGGGACCCAGATGTAGGGGCCTGAGAGGTCTT
CGATGACACGTTTCACTTTGTGATAGATCTCTTCAAAGCTGTCGCCCTCTACGATGGCTGAGAAGCACTC
CGTGAACTCCTGCTCCAGCTTCGTGGCCCTGTCGAAGGCTTTCCGGGCTTGCTCCTCTGTGATCCGCTTA
TTGATCTCTAGCACATTCTCCAGGGAGCGGGGACGGATGAAGATGGCGATAGGGTGCAGGTGGGCCGCCT
GCAGCCGCCGCACGGCATTGGCTGAGACATCAAGGATGCAGTGCTTCCCCTGCTCTGCTACCTCTCGCAC
AGACTGGACGCTGGTCCCGTAGAGGTGGCTGTTGTACTGGCCAGCCTCAATGAACTTGTGCGCCTGAATG
TCCTTCTCCATTTTCTCCCGGGAGGAGACAAAGTGGTAATCGCGGCCGTCTATCTCATATTCCCGCTTAG
GACGTGTCGTATGAGGGACACAGGATCCAAACTTGTCGGGGAACTCGGAGAGAAGATCATCGTTGGCACG
GTCTTTGGTAGGCCCAAGGATGATGATGGGGCGAGCGTAGTGCACTTCCATCTGCGTCACCGTCTCATAG
CTCAGAACCGAGTCTTCTCGACCCTGTGATCCAGAGCTGGAGCCCCAGTCCTTGGCCTTTAACCTTGACC
ACTCTCGTCGCTCGACCCGCCGTTTGCTGGGAATGAAGCCAATGTCATCGGTCTCACTGTCAGAGTGGAC
CCGCCGCGCTTGCCACCACTCTTCGTCGCTGGCGTCAATTACATGAAGCACATCCCCA
