>Addgene plasmid #42227 | PSD95-TS:YSOG2 | addgene partial sequence | sequence record 59190 | EXFP-internal-R 5'-GAACTCCAGCAGGACCATGT-3'
ATGGTAGCTCAGGTAGTGGTTGTCGGGCAGCAGCACGGGGCCGTCGCCGATGGGGGTGTTCTGCTGGTAG
TGGTCGGCGAGCTGCACGCCGCCGTCCTCGATGTTGTGGCGGATCTTGAAGTTGGCCTTGATGCCGTTCT
TCTGGCATGCAGACGCGCCAGCGTAATCGGGCACATCGTAGGGATAACCGGTCTTCTTCTTGCCGTAGAT
TGAGTGGCAGCACACCACGTCCTCATCGATTTTGGTGATTGGGTGCGTCAGGGTGACTGCTGGTGGAGAG
GAGTTGTCCGTGAACACCGGGGATCTCATGGTTGTCTCTAGGTTCTCCACAGGGATAAAGTCCACCGCTT
TAGCCACTCCACGGGTGCACACCGCGGCCCTGAATAGGCCCACGGCGTGTCCCGCGGGGCACAACAGCGG
ACCCCCCGAGGAGCCTTTCAAGTAGGAAATGGGCCGGGGCGAAAGCAGGCTACCCCTGCTATCACCTCGC
CGGCGCACGGGAATGACATCGGCGTGCCTCGTGACCAGGTAAAGGTCCGAGGAGCCGCAGGTACAGGGTG
TCAATGAGCGGGAACCTTGAGGAGCGGGCCAGCCCACAAGGTCTTGGTCCACATTGGTATACATCTGGAT
GACAGGACCCTTGGGTGATGCGATGGTCCTCGTTCCGGCCCCGTGGTAGACTGCCCAGCATACCCCATTG
ATGCACGTTGCCAGGAAGGTTTGGGTAGCAGTTGACACGATCTGGACCTCACCCTCCACTTGGTTTTTGT
CCCGGCCAGTCAGGCTG
