>Addgene plasmid #42227 | PSD95-TS:YSOG2 | addgene partial sequence | sequence record 59192 | EXFP-internal-F 5'-ACGACGGCAACTACAAGACC-3'
TGGTGAACCGCATCGAGCTGAAGGGCATCGACTTCAAGGAGGACGGCAACATCCTGGGGCACAAGCTGGA
GTACAACTACAACAGCCACAACGTCTATATCACCGCCGACAAGCAGTTCGAAACCGGGCCCATGGCCAGC
ATGACTGGTGGACAGCAAATGGGGTCGACGGAGGACGTGGTGTGCTGCCACTCAATCTACGGCAAGAAGA
AGGGTGATATCGACACCTACCGATACATAGGCTCTTCCGGGACAGGCTGCGTGGTCATAGTGGGCAGGAT
CGTCTTGTCCGGATCCGGCACTAGTGCGCCCATCACGGCGTACGCCCAGCAGACGAGAGGCCTCCTAGGG
TGTATAATCACCAGCCTGACTGGCCGGGACAAAAACCAAGTGGAGGGTGAGGTCCAGATCGTGTCAACTG
CTACCCAAACCTTCCTGGCAACGTGCATCAATGGGGTATGCTGGGCAGTCTACCACGGGGCCGGAACGAG
GACCATCGCATCACCCAAGGGTCCTGTCATCCAGATGTATACCAATGTGGACCAAGACCTTGTGGGCTGG
CCCGCTCCTCAAGGTTCCCGCTCATTGACACCCTGTACCTGCGGCTCCTCGGACCTTTACCTGGTCACGA
GGCACGCCGATGTCATTCCCGTGCGCCGGCGAGGTGATAGCAGGGGTAGCCTGCTTTCGCCCCGGCCCAT
TTCCTACTTGAAAGGCTCCTCGGGGGGTCCGCTGTTGTGCCCCGCGGGACACGCCGTGGGCCTATTCAGG
GCCGCGGTGTGCACCCGTGGAGTGG
