>Addgene plasmid #42227 | PSD95-TS:YSOG2 | addgene partial sequence | sequence record 59205 | EGFP_C
AGCGGACCGGTGGCGGCAGTGGTGGCGGCAGCATGGAGAAAAGTTTCGTGATAACTGATCCACGGCTGCC
AGACAATCCCATCATCTTCGCATCCGATGGCTTCCTGGAGCTGACCGAGTATTCCAGAGAGGAGATCCTG
GGCCGCAATGGCCGCTTTCTGCAGGGACCAGAGACAGACCAGGCCACAGTGCAGAAGATTCGCGATGCCA
TTAGAGATCAGCGCGAGATTACCGTGCAGCTGATAAACTACACAAAAAGCGGGAAGAAATTCTGGAACCT
CCTGCACCTCCAGCCCATGAGGGACCAGAAGGGTGAGCTCCAGTATTTCATCGGAGTGCAGCTGGATGGA
TCAGGAGGAGGCTCAGGAGGAGGAGGCGCGCCTTGATTCCTGCCCTGGCTTGGCCTGGACTCACCCTGCC
TCCACCACCTGGGCCCTTGGTCTGGACTGAATAGCCCAAGCCCTTCGTACCCTAGCCTTTCTTCCCACCC
TTCTTATTTATTTCCTTTCTGACTGGATCGAGCCCATTGGAGGGAGGACACTCCTCTCTGCATGTATCCC
TGCACCCCAGATCAGGGCCCCCAGACCCCAGGAACCTGGGGTCTGGGGGGGAGCTGGGCTCCTGGTTCCG
AGCCCTTGCTCCTTAAGACTCCTACCCCTGCCCGCCCCCATGCACACACAGACCCACTGGGGGCCTCTGC
CCTCCCCATTTTCTCCCACACACATTCCAGAAGTCAGGGCCCCTCTCAAGGAGTACCCGCTGTAGGGATG
CAGGG
